Addgene plasmid #127574: pLKO.1REST_sh_seq2_WPRE
Purpose: shRNA to knock down RE1-silencing transcription factor (REST)
Depositing lab: Malin Parmar. Depositing organization: Lund University. Publication: REST suppression mediates neural conversion of adult human fibroblasts via microRNA-dependent and -independent pathways. Drouin-Ouellet J, Lau S, Brattas PL, Rylander Ottosson D, Pircs K, Grassi DA, Collins LM, Vuono R, Andersson Sjoland A, Westergren-Thorsson G, Graff C, Minthon L, Toresson H, Barker RA, Jakobsson J, Parmar M. EMBO Mol Med. 2017 Aug;9(8):1117-1131. doi: 10.15252/emmm.201607471. PubMed 28646119.
Backbone
  Vector backbone: pLKO.1
  Total vector size (bp): 7069
  Vector type: Lentiviral
Growth in bacteria
  Bacterial resistance: Ampicillin, 100 μg/mL
  Growth temperature: 37°C
  Growth strain: NEB Stable
  Copy number: High Copy
Gene/Insert
  Gene/Insert name: shRNA for knock down of REST
  Species: H. sapiens (human)
  Entrez Gene: REST (a.k.a. DFNA27, GINGF5, HGF5, NRSF, WT6, XBR)
  Promoter: U6
  Cloning method: Restriction Enzyme; 5′ cloning site AgeI (not destroyed); 3′ cloning site SpeI (not destroyed)
  Sequencing primers: 5′ tttcccatgattccttcata
Terms and licenses: Academic/Nonprofit Terms; Industry Terms: Not Available to Industry
How to cite: pLKO.1REST_sh_seq2_WPRE was a gift from Malin Parmar (Addgene plasmid # 127574 ; http://n2t.net/addgene:127574 ; RRID:Addgene_127574)
