[The description below was written by a language model from this plasmid's Addgene catalogue record and pLannotate feature annotations shown in this document.]
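Description:
pLKO.1REST_sh_seq2_WPRE is a lentiviral shRNA vector built on the pLKO.1 backbone and designed to knock down the human RE1-silencing transcription factor (REST, also known as NRSF). It is propagated in E. coli from a high-copy ColE1/pUC-type origin with ampicillin selection through the bla gene. The backbone also carries an f1 origin and remnants of a lac/lacZα cloning region flanked by T3 and T7 promoters. The catalogue lists a size of 7,069 bp, while the sequenced record is 7,146 nt.

The viral portion has a third-generation, self-inactivating layout. An RSV promoter fused to a truncated HIV-1 5' LTR drives the genomic RNA in packaging cells. This is followed by the Ψ packaging signal with a gag fragment, the Rev response element for Rev-dependent nuclear export, a cPPT/CTS element, and a ΔU3 3' LTR that leaves the integrated provirus without LTR promoter activity. SV40 poly(A) and SV40 ori sequences lie downstream of the 3' LTR.

The human U6 RNA polymerase III promoter expresses the REST hairpin, which was cloned between AgeI and SpeI sites. The hairpin itself is not annotated in the feature table. Downstream sits an hPGK promoter, but no puromycin or other mammalian selection marker or reporter is annotated after it. Only a short MYT1L fragment and a piece of polylinker are detected there, probably leftovers from cloning, followed by a partial WPRE. The record therefore does not indicate a functional PGK-driven gene.

The associated work used REST suppression in the neural conversion of adult human fibroblasts.
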