Features (pLannotate 1.2.2; 27 found; start..end, strand, type, name):
      1..22      +  protein_bind   CAP binding site: CAP binding activates transcription in the presence of cAMP. E. coli catabolite activator protein
     37..67      +  promoter       lac promoter: promoter for the E. coli lac operon
     75..91      +  protein_bind   lac operator: The lac repressor binds to the lac operator to inhibit transcription in E. coli. This inhibition can be relieved by adding lactose or isopropyl-β-D-thiogalactopyranoside (IPTG). lac repressor encoded by lacI
    136..154     +  promoter       T3 promoter: promoter for bacteriophage T3 RNA polymerase
    182..408     +  promoter       RSV promoter: Rous sarcoma virus enhancer/promoter
    409..589     +  LTR            5' LTR (truncated): truncated 5' long terminal repeat (LTR) from HIV-1
    636..761     +  misc_feature   HIV-1 Ψ: packaging signal of human immunodeficiency virus type 1
    745..1108    +  CDS            HIV-1 gag (fragment): gag protein from human immunodeficiency virus 1; gag
   1254..1487    +  misc_feature   RRE: The Rev response element (RRE) of HIV-1 allows for Rev-dependent mRNA export from the nucleus to the cytoplasm.
   1864..1964    +  CDS            Rev (fragment): human immunodeficiency virus 1 (HIV-1) Rev protein; rev; enhances nuclear export of unspliced and incompletely spliced viral mRNAs
   2014..2254    +  promoter       U6 promoter: RNA polymerase III promoter for human U6 snRNA
   2362..2479    +  misc_feature   cPPT/CTS: central polypurine tract and central termination sequence of HIV-1
   2528..3038    +  promoter       hPGK promoter: human phosphoglycerate kinase 1 promoter
   3033..3179    +  CDS            MYT1L (fragment): MYT1L_HUMAN - Also known as KIAA1106 From Homo sapiens (Human).
   3184..3207    +  misc_feature   MCS (fragment): pBluescript multiple cloning site
   3215..3761    +  misc_feature   WPRE (fragment): woodchuck hepatitis virus posttranscriptional regulatory element
   3776..3844    +  CDS            nef (fragment): NEF_HV1Z2 - Experimental evidence at protein level: Swiss-Prot protein existence level 1. Extracellular Nef protein targets CD4(+) T-lymphocytes for apoptosis by interacting with CXCR4 surface receptors. From Human immunodeficiency virus type 1 group M subtype D (isolate Z2/CDC-Z34) (HIV-1).
   3846..4079    +  LTR            3' LTR (ΔU3): self-inactivating 3' long terminal repeat (LTR) from HIV-1
   4151..4272    +  polyA_signal   SV40 poly(A) signal: SV40 polyadenylation signal
   4312..4447    +  rep_origin     SV40 ori: SV40 origin of replication
   4468..4486    -  promoter       T7 promoter: promoter for bacteriophage T7 RNA polymerase
   4494..4649    +  CDS            lacZα (fragment): LacZα fragment of β-galactosidase; lacZ fragment
   4654..5082    +  rep_origin     f1 ori (sequence partly withheld): f1 bacteriophage origin of replication; arrow indicates direction of (+) strand synthesis
   5135..5239    +  promoter       AmpR promoter: bla
   5240..6100    +  CDS            AmpR: β-lactamase; bla; confers resistance to ampicillin, carbenicillin, and related antibiotics
   6271..6859    +  rep_origin     ori: high-copy-number ColE1/pMB1/pBR322/pUC origin of replication
   7042..7134    +  CDS            lacI (fragment): lac repressor; lacI; The lac repressor binds to the lac operator to inhibit transcription in E. coli. This inhibition can be relieved by adding lactose or isopropyl-β-D-thiogalactopyranoside (IPTG).
>Addgene plasmid #127574 | pLKO.1REST_sh_seq2_WPRE | addgene full sequence | sequence record 248726 | Addgene NGS Result
TAATGTGAGTTAGCTCACTCATTAGGCACCCCAGGCTTTACACTTTATGCTTCCGGCTCGTATGTTGTGT
GGAATTGTGAGCGGATAACAATTTCACACAGGAAACAGCTATGACCATGATTACGCCAAGCGCGCAATTA
ACCCTCACTAAAGGGAACAAAAGCTGGAGCTGCAAGCTTAATGTAGTCTTATGCAATACTCTTGTAGTCT
TGCAACATGGTAACGATGAGTTAGCAACATGCCTTACAAGGAGAGAAAAAGCACCGTGCATGCCGATTGG
TGGAAGTAAGGTGGTACGATCGTGCCTTATTAGGAAGGCAACAGACGGGTCTGACATGGATTGGACGAAC
CACTGAATTGCCGCATTGCAGAGATATTGTATTTAAGTGCCTAGCTCGATACATAAACGGGTCTCTCTGG
TTAGACCAGATCTGAGCCTGGGAGCTCTCTGGCTAACTAGGGAACCCACTGCTTAAGCCTCAATAAAGCT
TGCCTTGAGTGCTTCAAGTAGTGTGTGCCCGTCTGTTGTGTGACTCTGGTAACTAGAGATCCCTCAGACC
CTTTTAGTCAGTGTGGAAAATCTCTAGCAGTGGCGCCCGAACAGGGACTTGAAAGCGAAAGGGAAACCAG
AGGAGCTCTCTCGACGCAGGACTCGGCTTGCTGAAGCGCGCACGGCAAGAGGCGAGGGGCGGCGACTGGT
GAGTACGCCAAAAATTTTGACTAGCGGAGGCTAGAAGGAGAGAGATGGGTGCGAGAGCGTCAGTATTAAG
CGGGGGAGAATTAGATCGCGATGGGAAAAAATTCGGTTAAGGCCAGGGGGAAAGAAAAAATATAAATTAA
AACATATAGTATGGGCAAGCAGGGAGCTAGAACGATTCGCAGTTAATCCTGGCCTGTTAGAAACATCAGA
AGGCTGTAGACAAATACTGGGACAGCTACAACCATCCCTTCAGACAGGATCAGAAGAACTTAGATCATTA
TATAATACAGTAGCAACCCTCTATTGTGTGCATCAAAGGATAGAGATAAAAGACACCAAGGAAGCTTTAG
ACAAGATAGAGGAAGAGCAAAACAAAAGTAAGACCACCGCACAGCAAGCGGCCGCTGATCTTCAGACCTG
GAGGAGGAGATATGAGGGACAATTGGAGAAGTGAATTATATAAATATAAAGTAGTAAAAATTGAACCATT
AGGAGTAGCACCCACCAAGGCAAAGAGAAGAGTGGTGCAGAGAGAAAAAAGAGCAGTGGGAATAGGAGCT
TTGTTCCTTGGGTTCTTGGGAGCAGCAGGAAGCACTATGGGCGCAGCGTCAATGACGCTGACGGTACAGG
CCAGACAATTATTGTCTGGTATAGTGCAGCAGCAGAACAATTTGCTGAGGGCTATTGAGGCGCAACAGCA
TCTGTTGCAACTCACAGTCTGGGGCATCAAGCAGCTCCAGGCAAGAATCCTGGCTGTGGAAAGATACCTA
AAGGATCAACAGCTCCTGGGGATTTGGGGTTGCTCTGGAAAACTCATTTGCACCACTGCTGTGCCTTGGA
ATGCTAGTTGGAGTAATAAATCTCTGGAACAGATTTGGAATCACACGACCTGGATGGAGTGGGACAGAGA
AATTAACAATTACACAAGCTTAATACACTCCTTAATTGAAGAATCGCAAAACCAGCAAGAAAAGAATGAA
CAAGAATTATTGGAATTAGATAAATGGGCAAGTTTGTGGAATTGGTTTAACATAACAAATTGGCTGTGGT
ATATAAAATTATTCATAATGATAGTAGGAGGCTTGGTAGGTTTAAGAATAGTTTTTGCTGTACTTTCTAT
AGTGAATAGAGTTAGGCAGGGATATTCACCATTATCGTTTCAGACCCACCTCCCAACCCCGAGGGGACCC
GACAGGCCCGAAGGAATAGAAGAAGAAGGTGGAGAGAGAGACAGAGACAGATCCATTCGATTAGTGAACG
GATCTCGACGGTATCGATCACGAGACTAGCCTCGAGCGGCCGCCCCCTTCACCGAGGGCCTATTTCCCAT
GATTCCTTCATATTTGCATATACGATACAAGGCTGTTAGAGAGATAATTGGAATTAATTTGACTGTAAAC
ACAAAGATATTAGTACAAAATACGTGACGTAGAAAGTAATAATTTCTTGGGTAGTTTGCAGTTTTAAAAT
TATGTTTTAAAATGGACTATCATATGCTTACCGTAACTTGAAAGTATTTCGATTTCTTGGCTTTATATAT
CTTGTGGAAAGGACGAAACACCGGTAGTACACATTAACCAAATGGCACACGTGAGCCATTTGGTTAATGT
GTACTTTTTTGAATTCTCGACCTCGAGACAAATGGCAGTATTCATCCACAATTTTAAAAGAAAAGGGGGG
ATTGGGGGGTACAGTGCAGGGGAAAGAATAGTAGACATAATAGCAACAGACATACAAACTAAAGAATTAC
AAAAACAAATTACAAAAATTCAAAATTTTCGGGTTTATTACAGGGACAGCAGAGATCCACTTTGGCCGCG
GCTCGAGGGGGTTGGGGTTGCGCCTTTTCCAAGGCAGCCCTGGGTTTGCGCAGGGACGCGGCTGCTCTGG
GCGTGGTTCCGGGAAACGCAGCGGCGCCGACCCTGGGTCTCGCACATTCTTCACGTCCGTTCGCAGCGTC
ACCCGGATCTTCGCCGCTACCCTTGTGGGCCCCCCGGCGACGCTTCCTGCTCCGCCCCTAAGTCGGGAAG
GTTCCTTGCGGTTCGCGGCGTGCCGGACGTGACAAACGGAAGCCGCACGTCTCACTAGTACCCTCGCAGA
CGGACAGCGCCAGGGAGCAATGGCAGCGCGCCGACCGCGATGGGCTGTGGCCAATAGCGGCTGCTCAGCA
GGGCGCGCCGAGAGCAGCGGCCGGGAAGGGGCGGTGCGGGAGGCGGGGTGTGGGGCGGTAGTGTGGGCCC
TGTTCCTGCCCGCGCGGTGTTCCGCATTCTGCAAGCCTCCGGAGCGCACGTCGGCAGTCGGCTCCCTCGT
TGACCGAATCACCGACCTCTCTCCCCAGGGGGATCCAATCAATGAACAAAATTTTGATGCTTACGTGACT
ACTTTGACGGAAATGTATACAAATCAAGATCGTTATCAGAGTCCAGAAAATAAAGCCCTACTGGAAAATA
TAAAGCAGGCTGTGAGAGGAATTCAGGTCTGACAATTCGATATCAAGCTTATCGATAAGTCGACAATCAA
CCTCTGGATTACAAAATTTGTGAAAGATTGACTGGTATTCTTAACTATGTTGCTCCTTTTACGCTATGTG
GATACGCTGCTTTAATGCCTTTGTATCATGCTATTGCTTCCCGTATGGCTTTCATTTTCTCCTCCTTGTA
TAAATCCTGGTTGCTGTCTCTTTATGAGGAGTTGTGGCCCGTTGTCAGGCAACGTGGCGTGGTGTGCACT
GTGTTTGCTGACGCAACCCCCACTGGTTGGGGCATTGCCACCACCTGTCAGCTCCTTTCCGGGACTTTCG
CTTTCCCCCTCCCTATTGCCACGGCGGAACTCATCGCCGCCTGCCTTGCCCGCTGCTGGACAGGGGCTCG
GCTGTTGGGCACTGACAATTCCGTGGTGTTGTCGGGGAAGCTGACGTCCTTTCCATGGCTGCTCGCCTGT
GTTGCCACCTGGATTCTGCGCGGGACGTCCTTCTGCTACGTCCCTTCGGCCCTCAATCCAGCGGACCTTC
CTTCCCGCGGCCTGCTGCCGGCTCTAGAGCCTCTTCCGCGTCTTCGCCTTCCCGGGTCGAGCTCGGTACC
TTTAAGACCAATGACTTACAAGGCAGCTGTAGATCTTAGCCACTTTTTAAAAGAAAAGGGGGGACTGGAA
GGGCTAATTCACTCCCAACGAAGACAAGATCTGCTTTTTGCTTGTACTGGGTCTCTCTGGTTAGACCAGA
TCTGAGCCTGGGAGCTCTCTGGCTAACTAGGGAACCCACTGCTTAAGCCTCAATAAAGCTTGCCTTGAGT
GCTTCAAGTAGTGTGTGCCCGTCTGTTGTGTGACTCTGGTAACTAGAGATCCCTCAGACCCTTTTAGTCA
GTGTGGAAAATCTCTAGCAGTAGTAGTTCATGTCATCTTATTATTCAGTATTTATAACTTGCAAAGAAAT
GAATATCAGAGAGTGAGAGGAACTTGTTTATTGCAGCTTATAATGGTTACAAATAAAGCAATAGCATCAC
AAATTTCACAAATAAAGCATTTTTTTCACTGCATTCTAGTTGTGGTTTGTCCAAACTCATCAATGTATCT
TATCATGTCTGGCTCTAGCTATCCCGCCCCTAACTCCGCCCATCCCGCCCCTAACTCCGCCCAGTTCCGC
CCATTCTCCGCCCCATGGCTGACTAATTTTTTTTATTTATGCAGAGGCCGAGGCCGCCTCGGCCTCTGAG
CTATTCCAGAAGTAGTGAGGAGGCTTTTTTGGAGGCCTAGGGACGTACCCAATTCGCCCTATAGTGAGTC
GTATTACGCGCGCTCACTGGCCGTCGTTTTACAACGTCGTGACTGGGAAAACCCTGGCGTTACCCAACTT
AATCGCCTTGCAGCACATCCCCCTTTCGCCAGCTGGCGTAATAGCGAAGAGGCCCGCACCGATCGCCCTT
CCCAACAGTTGCGCAGCCTGAATGGCGAATGGG
[124 nt withheld, positions 4654-4777]
C
[91 nt withheld, positions 4779-4869]
A
[49 nt withheld, positions 4871-4919]
CCTTTGACGTTGGAGTCCACGTTCTTT
[37 nt withheld, positions 4947-4983]
ACCCTATCTCGGTCTATTCTTTTGATTTATAAGGGATTTTGCCGATTTCGGCCTATTGGTTAAAAAATGA
GCTGATTTAACAAAAATTTAACGCGAATTTTAACAAAATATTAACGCTTACAATTTAGGTGGCACTTTTC
GGGGAAATGTGCGCGGAACCCCTATTTGTTTATTTTTCTAAATACATTCAAATATGTATCCGCTCATGAG
ACAATAACCCTGATAAATGCTTCAATAATATTGAAAAAGGAAGAGTATGAGTATTCAACATTTCCGTGTC
GCCCTTATTCCCTTTTTTGCGGCATTTTGCCTTCCTGTTTTTGCTCACCCAGAAACGCTGGTGAAAGTAA
AAGATGCTGAAGATCAGTTGGGTGCACGAGTGGGTTACATCGAACTGGATCTCAACAGCGGTAAGATCCT
TGAGAGTTTTCGCCCCGAAGAACGTTTTCCAATGATGAGCACTTTTAAAGTTCTGCTATGTGGCGCGGTA
TTATCCCGTATTGACGCCGGGCAAGAGCAACTCGGTCGCCGCATACACTATTCTCAGAATGACTTGGTTG
AGTACTCACCAGTCACAGAAAAGCATCTTACGGATGGCATGACAGTAAGAGAATTATGCAGTGCTGCCAT
AACCATGAGTGATAACACTGCGGCCAACTTACTTCTGACAACGATCGGAGGACCGAAGGAGCTAACCGCT
TTTTTGCACAACATGGGGGATCATGTAACTCGCCTTGATCGTTGGGAACCGGAGCTGAATGAAGCCATAC
CAAACGACGAGCGTGACACCACGATGCCTGTAGCAATGGCAACAACGTTGCGCAAACTATTAACTGGCGA
ACTACTTACTCTAGCTTCCCGGCAACAATTAATAGACTGGATGGAGGCGGATAAAGTTGCAGGACCACTT
CTGCGCTCGGCCCTTCCGGCTGGCTGGTTTATTGCTGATAAATCTGGAGCCGGTGAGCGTGGGTCTCGCG
GTATCATTGCAGCACTGGGGCCAGATGGTAAGCCCTCCCGTATCGTAGTTATCTACACGACGGGGAGTCA
GGCAACTATGGATGAACGAAATAGACAGATCGCTGAGATAGGTGCCTCACTGATTAAGCATTGGTAACTG
TCAGACCAAGTTTACTCATATATACTTTAGATTGATTTAAAACTTCATTTTTAATTTAAAAGGATCTAGG
TGAAGATCCTTTTTGATAATCTCATGACCAAAATCCCTTAACGTGAGTTTTCGTTCCACTGAGCGTCAGA
CCCCGTAGAAAAGATCAAAGGATCTTCTTGAGATCCTTTTTTTCTGCGCGTAATCTGCTGCTTGCAAACA
AAAAAACCACCGCTACCAGCGGTGGTTTGTTTGCCGGATCAAGAGCTACCAACTCTTTTTCCGAAGGTAA
CTGGCTTCAGCAGAGCGCAGATACCAAATACTGTTCTTCTAGTGTAGCCGTAGTTAGGCCACCACTTCAA
GAACTCTGTAGCACCGCCTACATACCTCGCTCTGCTAATCCTGTTACCAGTGGCTGCTGCCAGTGGCGAT
AAGTCGTGTCTTACCGGGTTGGACTCAAGACGATAGTTACCGGATAAGGCGCAGCGGTCGGGCTGAACGG
GGGGTTCGTGCACACAGCCCAGCTTGGAGCGAACGACCTACACCGAACTGAGATACCTACAGCGTGAGCT
ATGAGAAAGCGCCACGCTTCCCGAAGGGAGAAAGGCGGACAGGTATCCGGTAAGCGGCAGGGTCGGAACA
GGAGAGCGCACGAGGGAGCTTCCAGGGGGAAACGCCTGGTATCTTTATAGTCCTGTCGGGTTTCGCCACC
TCTGACTTGAGCGTCGATTTTTGTGATGCTCGTCAGGGGGGCGGAGCCTATGGAAAAACGCCAGCAACGC
GGCCTTTTTACGGTTCCTGGCCTTTTGCTGGCCTTTTGCTCACATGTTCTTTCCTGCGTTATCCCCTGAT
TCTGTGGATAACCGTATTACCGCCTTTGAGTGAGCTGATACCGCTCGCCGCAGCCGAACGACCGAGCGCA
GCGAGTCAGTGAGCGAGGAAGCGGAAGAGCGCCCAATACGCAAACCGCCTCTCCCCGCGCGTTGGCCGAT
TCATTAATGCAGCTGGCACGACAGGTTTCCCGACTGGAAAGCGGGCAGTGAGCGCAACGCAAT
